Addgene plasmid #238850: EIF2AK2-NanoLuc Fusion Vector
Purpose: Express EIF2AK2-NanoLuc Fusion Protein in Mammalian Cells under a CMV promoter
Depositing lab: Promega Corporation.
Backbone
  Vector backbone: pFC32K-low Nluc CMV-Hygro Flexi(R) Vector
  Vector type: Mammalian Expression
Growth in bacteria
  Bacterial resistance: Kanamycin, 50 μg/mL
  Growth temperature: 37°C
  Growth strain: DH5alpha
  Copy number: Low Copy
Gene/Insert
  Gene/Insert name: EIF2AK2
  Species: H. sapiens (human)
  Entrez Gene: EIF2AK2 (a.k.a. DYT33, EIF2AK1, LEUDEN, PKR, PPP1R83, PRKR)
  Promoter: CMV
  Tag / fusion protein: NanoLuc (R) (C terminal on backbone)
  Cloning method: Other
Terms and licenses: Academic/Nonprofit Terms; Industry Terms
How to cite: EIF2AK2-NanoLuc Fusion Vector was a gift from Promega Corporation (Addgene plasmid # 238850 ; http://n2t.net/addgene:238850 ; RRID:Addgene_238850)
