[The description below was written by a language model from this plasmid's Addgene catalogue record and pLannotate feature annotations shown in this document.]
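Description:
EIF2AK2-NanoLuc Fusion Vector is a 6.3 kb mammalian expression plasmid built on the pFC32K-low Nluc CMV-Hygro Flexi backbone. It produces human EIF2AK2 (PKR, the interferon-induced, dsRNA-dependent kinase that phosphorylates eIF2α) with NanoLuc luciferase fused to its C terminus. It is propagated in E. coli under kanamycin selection and is catalogued as low copy, consistent with the p15A origin annotated in the sequence. A partial cer site, which helps keep plasmids monomeric, is also detected. Several other short bacterial and phage fragments in the table (bom, IS1, RSF ori, M13 ori, SET1, large T antigen) are probably partial matches or backbone remnants rather than functional parts.

The expression cassette runs from the CMV immediate-early enhancer and promoter through a chimeric β-globin/immunoglobulin intron, which generally improves mRNA processing and expression. Next comes a T7 promoter that could support in vitro transcription, then the EIF2AK2 coding sequence. After a short gap comes the human codon-optimized Nluc coding sequence, and the cassette ends at an SV40 polyadenylation signal.

A second cassette places the neo (nptII) gene under tandem SV40 early and EM7 promoters with a synthetic poly(A) signal. This arrangement gives kanamycin resistance in bacteria and would in principle allow G418 selection in mammalian cells. Although the backbone name includes "Hygro", no hygromycin resistance gene is annotated in the sequenced record.

The stated purpose is simply expression of the fusion protein in mammalian cells. Kinase-NanoLuc fusions of this type are commonly used as luminescent donors in bioluminescence energy-transfer assays of ligand binding or protein interaction, but the record does not name a specific assay.
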