Features (pLannotate 1.2.2; 23 found; start..end, strand, type, name):
    140..517     +  enhancer       CMV enhancer: human cytomegalovirus immediate early enhancer
    519..718     +  promoter       CMV promoter: human cytomegalovirus (CMV) immediate early promoter
    857..989     +  intron         chimeric intron: chimera between introns from human β-globin and immunoglobulin heavy chain genes
   1033..1051    +  promoter       T7 promoter: promoter for bacteriophage T7 RNA polymerase
   1065..2717    +  CDS            EIF2AK2: E2AK2_HUMAN - Also known as PKR, PRKR. Experimental evidence at protein level: Swiss-Prot protein existence level 1. IFN-induced dsRNA-dependent serine/threonine-protein kinase that phosphorylates the alpha subunit of eukaryotic translation initiation factor 2 (EIF2S1/eIF-2-alpha) and plays a key role in the innate immune response to viral infection (PubMed:18835251, PubMed:19507191, PubMed:19189853, PubMed:21123651, PubMed:21072047, PubMed:22948139, PubMed:23229543, PubMed:22381929). Inhibits viral replication via the integrated stress response (ISR): EIF2S1/eIF-2- alpha phosphorylation in re
   2739..3251    +  CDS            Nluc: NanoLuc® luciferase human codon-optimized
   3260..3289    +  misc_feature   MCS (fragment): pUC18/19 multiple cloning site
   3296..3345    +  CDS            SET1 (fragment): solubility-enhancement tag derived from T7 phage gene 10B
   3353..3372    +  terminator     T7 terminator (fragment): transcription terminator for bacteriophage T7 RNA polymerase
   3394..3515    -  polyA_signal   SV40 poly(A) signal: SV40 polyadenylation signal
   3538..3606    -  CDS            large T antigen (fragment): large T antigen from SV40 (simian virus 40)
   3611..3643    +  rep_origin     M13 ori (fragment): M13 bacteriophage origin of replication; arrow indicates direction of (+) strand synthesis
   3644..3695    -  misc_feature   bom (fragment): basis of mobility region from pBR322
   3760..4117    +  promoter       SV40 promoter: SV40 enhancer and early promoter
   4132..4179    +  promoter       EM7 promoter: synthetic bacterial promoter&nbsp
   4211..5002    +  CDS            neo: KKA2_KLEPN - Also known as kan, nptII. Experimental evidence at protein level: Swiss-Prot protein existence level 1. Resistance to kanamycin, neomycin, paromomycin, ribostamycin, butirosin and gentamicin B. From Klebsiella pneumoniae.
   5069..5117    +  polyA_signal   poly(A) signal: synthetic polyadenylation signal
   5146..5162    -  promoter       tet promoter (fragment): E. coli promoter for tetracycline efflux protein gene
   5274..5819    +  rep_origin     p15A ori: Plasmids containing the medium-copy-number p15A origin of replication can be propagated in E. coli cells that contain a second plasmid with the ColE1 origin.
   5907..5962    +  rep_origin     RSF ori (fragment): Plasmids containing the RSF 1030 origin of replication can be propagated in E. coli cells that contain additional plasmids with compatible origins.
   6061..6087    -  misc_feature   bom (fragment): basis of mobility region from pBR322
   6081..6128    -  mobile_element IS1 (fragment): prokaryotic transposable element IS1
   6136..6207    +  misc_feature   cer region (fragment): ColE1-derived recombination site that helps to maintain plasmids as monomers
>Addgene plasmid #238850 | EIF2AK2-NanoLuc Fusion Vector | addgene full sequence | sequence record 478485 | Addgene NGS Result
TCAATATTGGCCATTAGCCATATTATTCATTGGTTATATAGCATAAATCAATATTGGCTATTGGCCATTG
CATACGTTGTATCTATATCATAATATGTACATTTATATTGGCTCATGTCCAATATGACCGCCATGTTGGC
ATTGATTATTGACTAGTTATTAATAGTAATCAATTACGGGGTCATTAGTTCATAGCCCATATATGGAGTT
CCGCGTTACATAACTTACGGTAAATGGCCCGCCTGGCTGACCGCCCAACGACCCCCGCCCATTGACGTCA
ATAATGACGTATGTTCCCATAGTAACGCCAATAGGGACTTTCCATTGACGTCAATGGGTGGAGTATTTAC
GGTAAACTGCCCACTTGGCAGTACATCAAGTGTATCATATGCCAAGTCCGCCCCCTATTGACGTCAATGA
CGGTAAATGGCCCGCCTGGCATTATGCCCAGTACATGACCTTACGGGACTTTCCTACTTGGCAGTACATC
TACGTATTAGTCATCGCTATTACCATGGTGATGCGGTTTTGGCAGTACACCAATGGGCGTGGATAGCGGT
TTGACTCACGGGGATTTCCAAGTCTCCACCCCATTGACGTCAATGGGAGTTTGTTTTGGCACCAAAATCA
ACGGGACTTTCCAAAATGTCGTAATAACCCCGCCCCGTTGACGCAAATGGGCGGTAGGCGTGTACGGTGG
GAGGTCTATATAAGCAGAGCTGGTTTAGTGAACCGTCAGATCACTAGAAGCTTTATTGCGGTAGTTTATC
ACAGTTAAATTGCTAACGCAGTCAGTGCTTCTGACACAACAGTCTCGAACTTAAGCTGCAGAAGTTGGTC
GTGAGGCACTGGGCAGGTAAGTATCAAGGTTACAAGACAGGTTTAAGGAGACCAATAGAAACTGGGCTTG
TCGAGACAGAGAAGACTCTTGCGTTTCTGATAGGCACCTATTGGTCTTACTGACATCCACTTTGCCTTTC
TCTCCACAGGTGTCCACTCCCAGTTCAATTACAGCTCTTAAGGCTAGAGTATTAATACGACTCACTATAG
GGCTAGCGATCGCCATGGCTGGTGATCTTTCAGCAGGTTTCTTCATGGAGGAACTTAATACATACCGTCA
GAAGCAGGGAGTAGTACTTAAATATCAAGAACTGCCTAATTCAGGACCTCCACATGATAGGAGGTTTACA
TTTCAAGTTATAATAGATGGAAGAGAATTTCCAGAAGGTGAAGGTAGATCAAAGAAGGAAGCAAAAAATG
CCGCAGCCAAATTAGCTGTTGAGATACTTAATAAGGAAAAGAAGGCAGTTAGTCCTTTATTATTGACAAC
AACGAATTCTTCAGAAGGATTATCCATGGGGAATTACATAGGCCTTATCAATAGAATTGCCCAGAAGAAA
AGACTAACTGTAAATTATGAACAGTGTGCATCGGGGGTGCATGGGCCAGAAGGATTTCATTATAAATGCA
AAATGGGACAGAAAGAATATAGTATTGGTACAGGTTCTACTAAACAGGAAGCAAAACAATTGGCCGCTAA
ACTTGCATATCTTCAGATATTATCAGAAGAAACCTCAGTGAAATCTGACTACCTGTCCTCTGGTTCTTTT
GCTACTACGTGTGAGTCCCAAAGCAACTCTTTAGTGACCAGCACACTCGCTTCTGAATCATCATCTGAAG
GTGACTTCTCAGCAGATACATCAGAGATAAATTCTAACAGTGACAGTTTGAACAGTTCTTCGTTGCTTAT
GAATGGTCTCAGAAATAATCAAAGGAAGGCAAAAAGATCTTTGGCACCCAGATTTGACCTTCCTGACATG
AAAGAAACAAAGTATACTGTGGACAAGAGGTTTGGCATGGATTTTAAAGAAATAGAATTAATTGGCTCAG
GTGGATTTGGCCAAGTTTTCAAAGCAAAACACAGAATTGACGGAAAGACTTACGTTATTAAACGTGTTAA
ATATAATAACGAGAAGGCGGAGCGTGAAGTAAAAGCATTGGCAAAACTTGATCATGTAAATATTGTTCAC
TACAATGGCTGTTGGGATGGATTTGATTATGATCCTGAGACCAGTGATGATTCTCTTGAGAGCAGTGATT
ATGATCCTGAGAACAGCAAAAATAGTTCAAGGTCAAAGACTAAGTGCCTTTTCATCCAAATGGAATTCTG
TGATAAAGGGACCTTGGAACAATGGATTGAAAAAAGAAGAGGCGAGAAACTAGACAAAGTTTTGGCTTTG
GAACTCTTTGAACAAATAACAAAAGGGGTGGATTATATACATTCAAAAAAATTAATTCATAGAGATCTTA
AGCCAAGTAATATATTCTTAGTAGATACAAAACAAGTAAAGATTGGAGACTTTGGACTTGTAACATCTCT
GAAAAATGATGGAAAGCGAACAAGGAGTAAGGGAACTTTGCGATACATGAGCCCAGAACAGATTTCTTCG
CAAGACTATGGAAAGGAAGTGGACCTCTACGCTTTGGGGCTAATTCTTGCTGAACTTCTTCATGTATGTG
ACACTGCTTTTGAAACATCAAAGTTTTTCACAGACCTACGGGATGGCATCATCTCAGATATATTTGATAA
AAAAGAAAAAACTCTTCTACAGAAATTACTCTCAAAGAAACCTGAGGATCGACCTAACACATCTGAAATA
CTAAGGACCTTGACTGTGTGGAAGAAAAGCCCAGAGAAAAATGAACGACACACATGTGTTTCTCTCGGCT
CGAGCGGCGTCTTCACACTCGAAGATTTCGTTGGGGACTGGCGACAGACAGCCGGCTACAACCTGGACCA
AGTCCTTGAACAGGGAGGTGTGTCCAGTTTGTTTCAGAATCTCGGGGTGTCCGTAACTCCGATCCAAAGG
ATTGTCCTGAGCGGTGAAAATGGGCTGAAGATCGACATCCATGTCATCATCCCGTATGAAGGTCTGAGCG
GCGACCAAATGGGCCAGATCGAAAAAATTTTTAAGGTGGTGTACCCTGTGGATGATCATCACTTTAAGGT
GATCCTGCACTATGGCACACTGGTAATCGACGGGGTTACGCCGAACATGATCGACTATTTCGGACGGCCG
TATGAAGGCATCGCCGTGTTCGACGGCAAAAAGATCACTGTAACAGGGACCCTGTGGAACGGCAACAAAA
TTATCGACGAGCGCCTGATCAACCCCGACGGCTCCCTGCTGTTCCGAGTAACCATCAACGGAGTGACCGG
CTGGCGGCTGTGCGAACGCATTCTGGCGTAAGGCCGCGACTCTAGAGTCGACCTGCAGGCATGCAAGCTG
ATCCGGCTGCTAACAAAGCCCGAAAGGAAGCTGAGTTGGCTGCTGCCACCGCTGAGCAATAACTAGCATA
ACCCCTTGGGGCGGCCGCTTCGAGCAGACATGATAAGATACATTGATGAGTTTGGACAAACCACAACTAG
AATGCAGTGAAAAAAATGCTTTATTTGTGAAATTTGTGATGCTATTGCTTTATTTGTAACCATTATAAGC
TGCAATAAACAAGTTAACAACAACAATTGCATTCATTTTATGTTTCAGGTTCAGGGGGAGATGTGGGAGG
TTTTTTTAAGCAAGTAAAACCTCTACAAATGTGGTAAAATCGAATTTTAACAAAATATTAACGCTTACAA
TTTCCTGATGCGGTATTTTCTCCTTACGCATCTGTGCGGTATTTCACACCGCATACGCGGATCTGCGCAG
CACCATGGCCTGAAATAACCTCTGAAAGAGGAACTTGGTTAGGTACCTTCTGAGGCGGAAAGAACCAGCT
GTGGAATGTGTGTCAGTTAGGGTGTGGAAAGTCCCCAGGCTCCCCAGCAGGCAGAAGTATGCAAAGCATG
CATCTCAATTAGTCAGCAACCAGGTGTGGAAAGTCCCCAGGCTCCCCAGCAGGCAGAAGTATGCAAAGCA
TGCATCTCAATTAGTCAGCAACCATAGTCCCGCCCCTAACTCCGCCCATCCCGCCCCTAACTCCGCCCAG
TTCCGCCCATTCTCCGCCCCATGGCTGACTAATTTTTTTTATTTATGCAGAGGCCGAGGCCGCCTCGGCC
TCTGAGCTATTCCAGAAGTAGTGAGGAGGCTTTTTTGGAGGCCTAGGCTTTTGCAAAAAGCTTAATTAAC
TGTTGACAATTAATCATCGGCATAGTATATCGGCATAGTATAATACGACAAGGTGAGGAACTAAACCCAG
GAGGCAGATCATGATTGAACAAGATGGATTGCACGCAGGTTCTCCGGCCGCTTGGGTGGAGAGGCTATTC
GGCTATGACTGGGCACAACAGACAATCGGCTGCTCTGATGCCGCCGTGTTCCGGCTGTCAGCGCAGGGGC
GCCCGGTTCTTTTTGTCAAGACCGACCTGTCCGGTGCCCTGAATGAACTGCAGGACGAGGCAGCGCGGCT
ATCGTGGCTGGCCACGACGGGCGTTCCTTGCGCAGCTGTGCTCGACGTTGTCACTGAAGCGGGAAGGGAC
TGGCTGCTATTGGGCGAAGTGCCGGGGCAGGATCTCCTGTCATCTCACCTTGCTCCTGCCGAGAAAGTAT
CCATCATGGCTGATGCAATGCGGCGGCTGCATACGCTTGATCCGGCTACCTGCCCATTCGACCACCAAGC
GAAACATCGCATCGAGCGAGCACGTACTCGGATGGAAGCCGGTCTTGTCGATCAGGATGATCTGGACGAA
GAGCATCAGGGGCTCGCGCCAGCCGAACTGTTCGCCAGGCTCAAGGCGCGCATGCCCGACGGCGAGGATC
TCGTCGTGACCCATGGCGATGCCTGCTTGCCGAATATCATGGTGGAAAATGGCCGCTTTTCTGGATTCAT
CGACTGTGGCCGGCTGGGTGTGGCGGACCGCTATCAGGACATAGCGTTGGCTACCCGTGATATTGCTGAA
GAGCTTGGCGGCGAATGGGCTGACCGCTTCCTCGTGCTTTACGGTATCGCCGCTCCCGATTCGCAGCGCA
TCGCCTTCTATCGCCTTCTTGACGAGTTCTTCTGAGCGGGACTCTGGGGTTCGAAATGACCGACCAAGCG
ACGCCCAACCTGCCATCACGATGGCCGCAATAAAATATCTTTATTTTCATTACATCTGTGTGTTGGTTTT
TTGTGTGAATCGATAGCGATAAGGATCCGCTCATGCGATGATAAGCTGTCAAACATGAGAATTACAACTT
ATATCGTATGGGGCTGACTTCAGGTGCTACATTTGAAGAGATAAATTGCACTGAAATCTAGAAATATTTT
ATCTGATTAATAAGATGATCTTCTTGAGATCGTTTTGGTCTGCGCGTAATCTCTTGCTCTGAAAACGAAA
AAACCGCCTTGCAGGGCGGTTTTTCGAAGGTTCTCTGAGCTACCAACTCTTTGAACCGAGGTAACTGGCT
TGGAGGAGCGCAGTCACCAAAACTTGTCCTTTCAGTTTAGCCTTAACCGGCGCATGACTTCAAGACTAAC
TCCTCTAAATCAATTACCAGTGGCTGCTGCCAGTGGTGCTTTTGCATGTCTTTCCGGGTTGGACTCAAGA
CGATAGTTACCGGATAAGGCGCAGCGGTCGGACTGAACGGGGGGTTCGTGCATACAGTCCAGCTTGGAGC
GAACTGCCTACCCGGAACTGAGTGTCAGGCGTGGAATGAGACAAACGCGGCCATAACAGCGGAATGACAC
CGGTAAACCGAAAGGCAGGAACAGGAGAGCGCACGAGGGAGCCGCCAGGGGGAAACGCCTGGTATCTTTA
TAGTCCTGTCGGGTTTCGCCACCACTGATTTGAGCGTCAGATTTCGTGATGCTTGTCAGGGGGGCGGAGC
CTATGGAAAAACGGCTTTGCCGCGGCCCTCTCACTTCCCTGTTAAGTATCTTCCTGGCATCTTCCAGGAA
ATCTCCGCCCCGTTCGTAAGCCATTTCCGCTCGCCGCAGTCGAACGACCGAGCGTAGCGAGTCAGTGAGC
GAGGAAGCGGAATATATCCTGTATCACATATTCTGCTGACGCACCGGTGCAGCCTTTTTTCTCCTGCCAC
ATGAAGCACTTCACTGACACCCTCATCAGTGCCAACATAGTAAGCCAGTATACACTCCGCTAGCGCTGAT
GTCCGGCGGTGCTTTTGCCGTTACGCACCACCCCGTCATGAGATTACGCGTTTTAGCGGTGCGTACAATT
AAGGGATTATGGTAAATCCACTTACTGTCTGCCCTCGTAGCCATCGAGATAAACCGCAGTACTCCGGCCA
CGATGCGTCCGGCGTAGAGGATCGAGATCT
